Addgene plasmid #118381: pENTR-NLS-actin-R62D
Purpose: Gateway compatible donor vector with nuclear localization signal (NLS) attached to actin-R62D.
Depositing lab: Maria Vartiainen. Depositing organization: University of Helsinki. Publication: Nuclear actin interactome analysis links actin to KAT14 histone acetyl transferase and mRNA splicing. Viita T, Kyheroinen S, Prajapati B, Virtanen J, Frilander MJ, Varjosalo M, Vartiainen MK. J Cell Sci. 2019 Apr 17;132(8). pii: jcs.226852. doi: 10.1242/jcs.226852. PubMed 30890647.
Backbone
  Vector backbone: pENTR-TOPO
  Backbone manufacturer: Thermo Fisher Scientific
  Vector type: Donor-plasmid
Growth in bacteria
  Bacterial resistance: Kanamycin, 50 μg/mL
  Growth temperature: 37°C
  Growth strain: DH5alpha
  Copy number: High Copy
Gene/Insert
  Gene/Insert name: actin beta (alt name: ACTB)
  Species: H. sapiens (human)
  Insert size (bp): 1127
  Mutation: NLS and R62D
  Entrez Gene: ACTB (a.k.a. BKRNS, BNS, BRWS1, CSMH, DDS1, PS1TP5BP1, THC8)
  Cloning method: TOPO Cloning
  Sequencing primers: 5′ GTAAAACGACGGCCAGT; 3′ CAGGAAACAGCTATGAC
Terms and licenses: Academic/Nonprofit Terms; Industry Terms: Not Available to Industry
Depositor comments: Please visit https://www.biorxiv.org/content/10.1101/445973v1 for BioRxiv preprint
How to cite: pENTR-NLS-actin-R62D was a gift from Maria Vartiainen (Addgene plasmid # 118381 ; http://n2t.net/addgene:118381 ; RRID:Addgene_118381)
