[The description below was written by a language model from this plasmid's Addgene catalogue record and pLannotate feature annotations shown in this document.]
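Description:
pENTR-NLS-actin-R62D is a Gateway entry clone (catalogued as a donor plasmid) built on the pENTR-TOPO backbone, about 3.7 kb in total. It is maintained in E. coli as a high-copy plasmid through a ColE1/pUC-type origin and selected with kanamycin via the aph(3')-Ia resistance gene. As is typical for this backbone, rrnB T1 and T2 transcription terminators sit upstream of the cloning region to shield the insert from read-through transcription. A T7 promoter lies just outside attL2, oriented back toward the insert. Short lacI and lacZα fragments are annotated as backbone remnants.

The payload is human beta-actin (ACTB), inserted by TOPO cloning between the attL1 and attL2 recombination sites. The annotation tool matched the coding sequence to the bovine ACTB protein entry, presumably reflecting how highly conserved actin is, while the catalogue record lists the species as human. According to the record, the insert carries a nuclear localization signal and the R62D substitution. The NLS is not annotated as a separate feature, although there is a short unannotated stretch between attL1 and the start of the actin reading frame. The record does not explain the functional effect of R62D, but it is generally known as a mutation that prevents actin from polymerizing, so the encoded protein would be a nuclear-targeted monomeric actin.

The entry clone contains no eukaryotic promoter and is not an expression construct itself. It is meant for LR Clonase recombination, which transfers the NLS-actin-R62D cassette into destination vectors that supply promoters and tags. The associated publication concerns analysis of the nuclear actin interactome, which is consistent with using it to build tagged nuclear actin baits.
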