Features (pLannotate 1.2.2; 10 found; start..end, strand, type, name):
    121..213     +  CDS            lacI (fragment): lac repressor; lacI; The lac repressor binds to the lac operator to inhibit transcription in E. coli. This inhibition can be relieved by adding lactose or isopropyl-β-D-thiogalactopyranoside (IPTG).
    268..295     -  terminator     rrnB T2 terminator: transcription terminator T2 from the E. coli rrnB gene
    427..470     +  terminator     rrnB T1 terminator: Escherichia coli rrnB; transcription terminator T1 from the E. coli rrnB gene
    517..553     -  CDS            lacZα (fragment): LacZα fragment of β-galactosidase; lacZ fragment
    569..668     +  protein_bind   attL1: mutant version of attL; recombination site for the Gateway® LR reaction LR Clonase™
    719..1843    +  CDS            ACTB: ACTB_BOVIN - Experimental evidence at protein level: Swiss-Prot protein existence level 1. Actin is a highly conserved protein that polymerizes to produce filaments that form cross-linked networks in the cytoplasm of cells. Actin exists in both monomeric (G-actin) and polymeric (F-actin) forms, both forms playing key functions, such as cell motility and contraction. In addition to their role in the cytoplasmic cytoskeleton, G- and F-actin also localize in the nucleus, and regulate gene transcription and motility and repair of damaged DNA. From Bos taurus (Bovine).
   1863..1962    -  protein_bind   attL2: mutant version of attL; recombination site for the Gateway® LR reaction LR Clonase™
   1980..1998    -  promoter       T7 promoter: promoter for bacteriophage T7 RNA polymerase
   2132..2941    +  CDS            KanR: aminoglycoside phosphotransferase; aph(3')-Ia; confers resistance to kanamycin in bacteria or G418 (Geneticin®) in eukaryotes
   3088..3676    +  rep_origin     ori: high-copy-number ColE1/pMB1/pBR322/pUC origin of replication
>Addgene plasmid #118381 | pENTR-NLS-actin-R62D | addgene full sequence | sequence record 229625 | Addgene NGS Result
CTTTCCTGCGTTATCCCCTGATTCTGTGGATAACCGTATTACCGCCTTTGAGTGAGCTGATACCGCTCGC
CGCAGCCGAACGACCGAGCGCAGCGAGTCAGTGAGCGAGGAAGCGGAAGAGCGCCCAATACGCAAACCGC
CTCTCCCCGCGCGTTGGCCGATTCATTAATGCAGCTGGCACGACAGGTTTCCCGACTGGAAAGCGGGCAG
TGAGCGCAACGCAATTAATACGCGTACCGCTAGCCAGGAAGAGTTTGTAGAAACGCAAAAAGGCCATCCG
TCAGGATGGCCTTCTGCTTAGTTTGATGCCTGGCAGTTTATGGCGGGCGTCCTGCCCGCCACCCTCCGGG
CCGTTGCTTCACAACGTTCAAATCCGCTCCCGGCGGATTTGTCCTACTCAGGAGAGCGTTCACCGACAAA
CAACAGATAAAACGAAAGGCCCAGTCTTCCGACTGAGCCTTTCGTTTTATTTGATGCCTGGCAGTTCCCT
ACTCTCGCGTTAACGCTAGCATGGATGTTTTCCCAGTCACGACGTTGTAAAACGACGGCCAGTCTTAAGC
TCGGGCCCCAAATAATGATTTTATTTTGACTGATAGTGACCTGTTCGTTGCAACAAATTGATGAGCAATG
CTTTTTTATAATGCCAACTTTGTACAAAAAAGCAGGCTCCGCGGCCGCCCCCTTCACCATGCCTAAGAAA
AAGCGGAAGGTGGGATCCATGGATGATGATATCGCCGCGCTCGTCGTCGACAACGGCTCCGGCATGTGCA
AGGCCGGCTTCGCGGGCGACGATGCCCCCCGGGCCGTCTTCCCCTCCATCGTGGGGCGCCCCAGGCACCA
GGGCGTGATGGTGGGCATGGGTCAGAAGGATTCCTATGTGGGCGACGAGGCCCAGAGCAAGGATGGCATC
CTCACCCTGAAGTACCCCATCGAGCACGGCATCGTCACCAACTGGGACGACATGGAGAAAATCTGGCACC
ACACCTTCTACAATGAGCTGCGTGTGGCTCCCGAGGAGCACCCCGTGCTGCTGACCGAGGCCCCCCTGAA
CCCCAAGGCCAACCGCGAGAAGATGACCCAGATCATGTTTGAGACCTTCAACACCCCAGCCATGTACGTT
GCTATCCAGGCTGTGCTATCCCTGTACGCCTCTGGCCGTACCACTGGCATCGTGATGGACTCCGGTGACG
GGGTCACCCACACTGTGCCCATCTACGAGGGGTATGCCCTCCCCCATGCCATCCTGCGTCTGGACCTGGC
TGGCCGGGACCTGACTGACTACCTCATGAAGATCCTCACCGAGCGCGGCTACAGCTTCACCACCACGGCC
GAGCGGGAAATCGTGCGTGACATTAAGGAGAAGCTGTGCTACGTCGCCCTGGACTTCGAGCAAGAGATGG
CCACGGCTGCTTCCAGCTCCTCCCTGGAGAAGAGCTACGAGCTGCCTGACGGCCAGGTCATCACCATTGG
CAATGAGCGGTTCCGCTGCCCTGAGGCACTCTTCCAGCCTTCCTTCCTGGGCATGGAGTCCTGTGGCATC
CACGAAACTACCTTCAACTCCATCATGAAGTGTGACGTGGACATCCGCAAAGACCTGTACGCCAACACAG
TGCTGTCTGGCGGCACCACCATGTACCCTGGCATTGCCGACAGGATGCAGAAGGAGATCACTGCCCTGGC
ACCCAGCACAATGAAGATCAAGATCATTGCTCCTCCTGAGCGCAAGTACTCCGTGTGGATCGGCGGCTCC
ATCCTGGCCTCGCTGTCCACCTTCCAGCAGATGTGGATCAGCAAGCAGGAGTATGACGAGTCCGGCCCCT
CCATCGTCCACCGCAAATGCTTCTAGAAGGGTGGGCGCGCCGACCCAGCTTTCTTGTACAAAGTTGGCAT
TATAAGAAAGCATTGCTTATCAATTTGTTGCAACGAACAGGTCACTATCAGTCAAAATAAAATCATTATT
TGCCATCCAGCTGATATCCCCTATAGTGAGTCGTATTACATGGTCATAGCTGTTTCCTGGCAGCTCTGGC
CCGTGTCTCAAAATCTCTGATGTTACATTGCACAAGATAAAAATATATCATCATGAACAATAAAACTGTC
TGCTTACATAAACAGTAATACAAGGGGTGTTATGAGCCATATTCAACGGGAAACGTCGAGGCCGCGATTA
AATTCCAACATGGATGCTGATTTATATGGGTATAAATGGGCTCGCGATAATGTCGGGCAATCAGGTGCGA
CAATCTATCGCTTGTATGGGAAGCCCGATGCGCCAGAGTTGTTTCTGAAACATGGCAAAGGTAGCGTTGC
CAATGATGTTACAGATGAGATGGTCAGACTAAACTGGCTGACGGAATTTATGCCTCTTCCGACCATCAAG
CATTTTATCCGTACTCCTGATGATGCATGGTTACTCACCACTGCGATCCCCGGAAAAACAGCATTCCAGG
TATTAGAAGAATATCCTGATTCAGGTGAAAATATTGTTGATGCGCTGGCAGTGTTCCTGCGCCGGTTGCA
TTCGATTCCTGTTTGTAATTGTCCTTTTAACAGCGATCGCGTATTTCGTCTCGCTCAGGCGCAATCACGA
ATGAATAACGGTTTGGTTGATGCGAGTGATTTTGATGACGAGCGTAATGGCTGGCCTGTTGAACAAGTCT
GGAAAGAAATGCATAAACTTTTGCCATTCTCACCGGATTCAGTCGTCACTCATGGTGATTTCTCACTTGA
TAACCTTATTTTTGACGAGGGGAAATTAATAGGTTGTATTGATGTTGGACGAGTCGGAATCGCAGACCGA
TACCAGGATCTTGCCATCCTATGGAACTGCCTCGGTGAGTTTTCTCCTTCATTACAGAAACGGCTTTTTC
AAAAATATGGTATTGATAATCCTGATATGAATAAATTGCAGTTTCATTTGATGCTCGATGAGTTTTTCTA
ATCAGAATTGGTTAATTGGTTGTAACACTGGCAGAGCATTACGCTGACTTGACGGGACGGCGCAAGCTCA
TGACCAAAATCCCTTAACGTGAGTTACGCGTCGTTCCACTGAGCGTCAGACCCCGTAGAAAAGATCAAAG
GATCTTCTTGAGATCCTTTTTTTCTGCGCGTAATCTGCTGCTTGCAAACAAAAAAACCACCGCTACCAGC
GGTGGTTTGTTTGCCGGATCAAGAGCTACCAACTCTTTTTCCGAAGGTAACTGGCTTCAGCAGAGCGCAG
ATACCAAATACTGTTCTTCTAGTGTAGCCGTAGTTAGGCCACCACTTCAAGAACTCTGTAGCACCGCCTA
CATACCTCGCTCTGCTAATCCTGTTACCAGTGGCTGCTGCCAGTGGCGATAAGTCGTGTCTTACCGGGTT
GGACTCAAGACGATAGTTACCGGATAAGGCGCAGCGGTCGGGCTGAACGGGGGGTTCGTGCACACAGCCC
AGCTTGGAGCGAACGACCTACACCGAACTGAGATACCTACAGCGTGAGCTATGAGAAAGCGCCACGCTTC
CCGAAGGGAGAAAGGCGGACAGGTATCCGGTAAGCGGCAGGGTCGGAACAGGAGAGCGCACGAGGGAGCT
TCCAGGGGGAAACGCCTGGTATCTTTATAGTCCTGTCGGGTTTCGCCACCTCTGACTTGAGCGTCGATTT
TTGTGATGCTCGTCAGGGGGGCGGAGCCTATGGAAAAACGCCAGCAACGCGGCCTTTTTACGGTTCCTGG
CCTTTTGCTGGCCTTTTGCTCACATGTT
